Addgene plasmid #210248: pUdO3t
Purpose: (Empty Backbone) medium-copy plasmid for bacterial expression
Depositing lab: François-Xavier Campbell-Valois. Depositing organization: University of Ottawa. Publication: pUdOs: Concise Plasmids for Bacterial and Mammalian Cells. Manigat FO, Connell LB, Stewart BN, LePabic AR, Tessier CJG, Emlaw JR, Calvert ND, Rossl A, Shuhendler AJ, daCosta CJB, Campbell-Valois FX. ACS Synth Biol. 2024 Jan 18. doi: 10.1021/acssynbio.3c00408. PubMed 38235654.
Backbone
  Vector backbone: pUdO3t
  Backbone manufacturer: Host-Microbe Interactions lab
  Backbone size (bp): 2009
  Vector type: Bacterial Expression
Growth in bacteria
  Bacterial resistance: Trimethoprim, 50 μg/mL
  Growth temperature: 37°C
  Growth strain: DH5alpha
  Copy number: Low Copy
Gene/Insert
  Cloning method: Gibson Cloning
Terms and licenses: Academic/Nonprofit Terms; Industry Terms: Not Available to Industry
How to cite: pUdO3t was a gift from François-Xavier Campbell-Valois (Addgene plasmid # 210248 ; http://n2t.net/addgene:210248 ; RRID:Addgene_210248)
