[The description below was written by a language model from this plasmid's Addgene catalogue record and pLannotate feature annotations shown in this document.]
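Description:
pUdO3t is a very compact (about 2.0 kb) empty-backbone plasmid for bacterial expression, one of the pUdO series of minimal vectors. It carries no insert and is intended to receive genes or expression cassettes by Gibson assembly. Replication relies on the pSC101 origin together with the adjacent Rep101 (RepA) coding sequence, whose product is required in cis or trans for initiation at that origin. The catalogue is not fully consistent about copy number. The stated purpose calls it a medium-copy plasmid, while the copy-number field and the generic annotation of pSC101 ori both say low copy. The record does not say whether the Rep101 gene is a variant that raises copy number.

Selection uses trimethoprim. A short synthetic EM7 promoter drives constitutive bacterial expression of TpR, the small type II dihydrofolate reductase derived from plasmid R388, which is insensitive to the drug. This unusually short marker helps keep the plasmid small. The remaining annotated elements are a T7 promoter immediately downstream of the resistance gene and a T3 promoter on the opposite strand at the end of the sequence. These face each other across a short interval that probably serves as the cloning region, and they could act as sequencing or in vitro transcription handles, although the record does not define a polylinker. A tiny lacZα fragment upstream of EM7 appears to be a remnant rather than a functional blue/white screening element. No dedicated promoter for expressing a cloned gene in ordinary E. coli is annotated, so users would presumably supply their own regulatory sequences or rely on T7 polymerase strains.
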