Features (pLannotate 1.2.2; 7 found; start..end, strand, type, name):
      1..223     +  rep_origin     pSC101 ori: low-copy replication origin that requires the Rep101 protein
    271..1221    +  CDS            Rep101: RepA protein needed for replication with the pSC101 origin; rep101
   1561..1578    +  CDS            lacZα (fragment): LacZα fragment of β-galactosidase; lacZ fragment
   1581..1628    +  promoter       EM7 promoter: synthetic bacterial promoter&nbsp
   1647..1883    +  CDS            TpR: E. coli plasmid-associated dihydrofolate reductase; dhfrIIb from plasmid R388; confers resistance to trimethoprim
   1884..1902    +  promoter       T7 promoter: promoter for bacteriophage T7 RNA polymerase
   1991..2009    -  promoter       T3 promoter: promoter for bacteriophage T3 RNA polymerase
>Addgene plasmid #210248 | pUdO3t | addgene full sequence | sequence record 458877 | Addgene NGS Result
GAGTTATACACAGGGCTGGGATCTATTCTTTTTATCTTTTTTTATTCTTTCTTTATTCTATAAATTATAA
CCACTTGAATATAAACAAAAAAAACACACAAAGGTCTAGCGGAATTTACAGAGGGTCTAGCAGAATTTAC
AAGTTTTCCAGCAAAGGTCTAGCAGAATTTACAGATACCCACAACTCAAAGGAAAAGGACATGTAATTAT
CATTGACTAGCCCATCTCAATTGGTATAGTGATTAAAATCACCTAGACCAATTGAGATGTATGTCTGAAT
TAGTTGTTTTCAAAGCAAATGAACTAGCGATTAGTCGCTATGACTTAACGGAGCATGAAACCAAGCTAAT
TTTATGCTGTGTGGCACTACTCAACCCCACGATTGAAAACCCTACAAGGAAAGAACGGACGGTATCGTTC
ACTTATAACCAATACGCTCAGATGATGAACATCAGTAGGGAAAATGCTTATGGTGTATTAGCTAAAGCAA
CCAGAGAGCTGACGACGAGAACTGTGGAAATCAGGAATCCTTTGGTTAAAGGCTTTGAGATTTTCCAGTG
GACAAACTATGCCAAGTTCTCAAGCGAAAAATTAGAATTAGTTTTTAGTGAAGAGATATTGCCTTATCTT
TTCCAGTTAAAAAAATTCATAAAATATAATCTGGAACATGTTAAGTCTTTTGAAAACAAATACTCCATGA
GGATTTATGAGTGGTTATTAAAAGAACTAACACAAAAGAAAACTCACAAGGCAAATATAGAGATTAGCCT
TGATGAATTTAAGTTCATGTTAATGCTTGAAAATAACTACCATGAGTTTAAAAGGCTTAACCAATGGGTT
TTGAAACCAATAAGTAAAGATTTAAACACTTACAGCAATATGAAATTGGTGGTTGATAAGCGAGGCCGCC
CGACTGATACGTTGATTTTCCAAGTTGAACTAGATAGACAAATGGATCTCGTAACCGAACTTGAGAACAA
CCAGATAAAAATGAATGGTGACAAAATACCAACAACCATTACATCAGATTCCTACCTACGTAACGGACTA
AGAAAAACACTACACGATGCTTTAACTGCAAAAATTCAGCTCACCAGTTTTGAGGCAAAATTTTTGAGTG
ACATGCAAAGTAAGCATGATCTCAATGGTTCGTTCTCATGGCTCACGCAAAAACAACGAACAACACTAGA
GAACATACTGGCTAAATACGGAAGGATCTGACAGGAAACAGCTATGACCATGCCCGGGTAAGTGACTAGC
GGAAACACAGAAAAAAGCCCGCACCTGACAGTGCGGGCTTTTTTTTTCGACCAAAGGCTCCGAAGAGCCG
AGTGTCTTCGGTTCGAGACCGAATTCGCGAGCTCTCGCTAGCCAGTTTAAACAATTGCGGCCGCGTACTA
GTCTATCGATTTGGATCCACCCTGCAGGAAGTCTAGACCGTCGACACGGTCTCTGAGAGAAGACACGTCG
CTCTTCGACGTAAGTAACTGACTCGGTACCAAATTCCAGAAAAGAGGCCTCCCGAAAGGGGGGCCTTTTT
TCGTTTTGGTCCTAAGCTTAACTGGCCGTCGTTTTACACTGTTGACAATTAATCATCGGCATAGTATATC
GGCATAGTATAATACGACAAGGTGAGGAACTAAACCATGGGTCAAAGTAGCGATGAAGCCAACGCTCCCG
TTGCAGGGCAGTTTGCGCTTCCCCTGAGTGCCACCTTTGGCTTAGGGGATCGCGTACGCAAGAAATCTGG
TGCCGCTTGGCAGGGTCAAGTCGTCGGTTGGTATTGCACAAAACTCACTCCTGAAGGCTATGCGGTCGAG
TCCGAATCCCACCCAGGCTCAGTGCAAATTTATCCTGTGGCTGCACTTGAACGTGTGGCCTAATAATACG
ACTCACTATAGGGTAACTAATTGAGGCGCGCCTACCACCGTCAAAAAAAACGGCGCTTTTTAGCGCCGTT
TTTATTTTTCAACCTTCCTAGGTAAGTGACCCTTTAGTGAGGGTTAATT
